>Addgene plasmid #212471 | pTwist-SARS-CoV-2 Spike-deltaC18 E484A (GCA) | addgene full sequence | sequence record 432797 | Addgene NGS Result
ATGTTTGTGTTCCTCGTTCTCCTGCCCCTCGTTTCTTCCCAATGCGTGAACCTCACAACTAGAACGCAGC
TCCCACCCGCTTACACGAACTCTTTTACTCGTGGAGTATACTATCCCGATAAAGTCTTTAGGTCCAGTGT
CCTTCATTCTACTCAAGACCTTTTCCTGCCATTCTTCTCAAATGTCACCTGGTTCCATGCTATCCACGTT
TCTGGCACCAACGGAACTAAACGATTTGATAATCCCGTCTTGCCATTTAACGATGGCGTATACTTTGCCT
CAACGGAGAAGTCCAACATTATCCGGGGATGGATATTTGGCACCACCCTGGACTCCAAGACACAGTCTCT
CCTCATTGTGAACAACGCCACCAATGTCGTCATCAAAGTCTGTGAATTTCAATTTTGTAACGATCCCTTT
CTCGGGGTTTATTATCATAAGAATAACAAGTCTTGGATGGAGTCAGAGTTCCGCGTTTACAGTTCCGCTA
ACAACTGTACTTTTGAGTACGTTTCCCAACCATTTCTCATGGATCTTGAAGGGAAGCAAGGCAACTTCAA
GAATCTCCGCGAATTTGTGTTTAAGAATATAGACGGCTACTTCAAAATTTATAGCAAGCATACCCCGATA
AATCTGGTTCGGGATCTCCCTCAAGGCTTCTCCGCGTTGGAACCCCTCGTGGACTTGCCGATTGGCATCA
ACATCACCCGGTTCCAAACCCTTCTTGCCCTTCATCGAAGCTACCTCACGCCTGGCGACAGTAGTAGTGG
TTGGACAGCGGGCGCAGCAGCCTACTATGTGGGATATTTGCAACCACGCACCTTTCTTCTCAAATATAAC
GAAAACGGAACAATTACCGATGCCGTAGACTGTGCCCTCGATCCCCTGTCCGAAACTAAATGCACACTCA
AGTCCTTCACAGTTGAGAAAGGCATATACCAAACCAGTAACTTCCGCGTCCAACCCACCGAATCCATTGT
TCGATTCCCTAACATCACCAATTTGTGTCCTTTCGGTGAAGTATTTAATGCCACTCGATTTGCATCAGTT
TATGCCTGGAATCGCAAGCGAATATCAAATTGTGTTGCAGATTATAGTGTCCTGTATAATAGCGCATCAT
TCAGCACTTTTAAGTGTTATGGGGTCAGCCCTACGAAATTGAATGACTTGTGTTTTACCAACGTTTACGC
AGATTCTTTCGTCATACGCGGCGACGAAGTCCGACAGATTGCACCGGGGCAAACCGGAAAGATAGCAGAC
TATAATTATAAGTTGCCGGATGACTTCACCGGCTGCGTTATAGCATGGAACTCCAATAATCTCGATTCAA
AAGTCGGCGGCAACTATAATTATCTTTACCGCCTGTTTCGCAAGTCAAATCTGAAGCCCTTTGAACGTGA
CATCTCCACCGAAATTTATCAAGCTGGCAGCACCCCATGTAATGGAGTGGCAGGGTTTAACTGTTATTTT
CCCCTTCAATCATACGGATTTCAACCAACAAATGGGGTGGGCTATCAACCATATCGGGTGGTAGTCTTGA
GCTTTGAGCTGCTCCACGCACCGGCTACAGTTTGCGGACCGAAGAAAAGCACTAACCTGGTGAAGAATAA
ATGTGTGAACTTCAACTTTAATGGGCTCACCGGAACAGGGGTGCTGACAGAATCAAACAAGAAATTTCTC
CCTTTTCAACAATTTGGTAGAGACATTGCCGATACCACAGATGCCGTCCGCGATCCGCAAACACTGGAAA
TCCTCGATATAACACCCTGTAGCTTCGGCGGGGTCAGCGTGATAACTCCCGGAACGAACACATCCAACCA
AGTGGCTGTCCTGTATCAAGATGTCAACTGTACCGAAGTCCCTGTGGCGATACACGCCGACCAACTGACA
CCCACCTGGAGAGTCTACTCAACAGGTTCCAATGTCTTTCAAACTAGAGCGGGTTGTCTCATTGGCGCTG
AGCATGTCAATAATTCATACGAATGTGATATTCCTATTGGGGCAGGAATCTGTGCGTCTTATCAAACTCA
AACGAACTCACCACGGCGCGCTCGCTCAGTAGCCAGCCAGTCCATAATCGCCTATACCATGAGTCTCGGG
GCTGAGAACTCCGTGGCTTATTCAAACAATTCCATCGCAATCCCAACTAACTTTACCATTAGCGTTACCA
CGGAAATCTTGCCCGTCAGCATGACTAAGACGAGCGTAGACTGTACGATGTATATCTGTGGGGATTCCAC
CGAGTGTAGCAACCTCTTGCTTCAATACGGGTCTTTCTGTACTCAACTCAACCGAGCATTGACCGGAATT
GCGGTCGAACAAGACAAGAATACCCAAGAGGTGTTCGCACAAGTAAAGCAAATATACAAAACGCCGCCAA
TCAAAGATTTTGGCGGGTTTAATTTTAGCCAAATACTGCCAGACCCATCTAAGCCTTCAAAACGCAGCTT
TATCGAGGATCTGCTGTTCAACAAAGTTACGTTGGCTGACGCGGGTTTCATTAAGCAGTATGGGGATTGT
TTGGGAGACATTGCGGCCCGCGACCTTATCTGTGCTCAAAAATTCAATGGGTTGACAGTTCTGCCCCCTC
TGCTCACTGATGAGATGATTGCACAGTATACATCAGCATTGTTGGCAGGAACCATTACATCCGGCTGGAC
TTTTGGCGCGGGTGCGGCCCTTCAAATACCTTTCGCTATGCAAATGGCTTACAGATTCAATGGGATTGGT
GTCACGCAAAATGTATTGTATGAAAATCAGAAGCTGATCGCTAATCAATTTAACAGCGCGATTGGCAAGA
TCCAAGATTCACTGTCAAGCACAGCGTCCGCCCTCGGCAAACTCCAAGATGTTGTGAATCAAAACGCCCA
GGCCCTGAATACCCTCGTGAAGCAACTGAGTTCTAACTTCGGCGCAATCTCCAGCGTCCTCAACGACATA
TTGTCCAGACTTGATAAGGTGGAAGCCGAGGTGCAAATTGATCGGCTCATCACAGGCAGGCTCCAGTCAC
TCCAAACTTATGTGACACAACAGTTGATCCGGGCTGCTGAGATACGAGCAAGCGCCAACCTGGCCGCCAC
TAAAATGTCAGAGTGCGTGCTCGGGCAGTCCAAACGGGTTGACTTTTGTGGCAAGGGCTATCACTTGATG
TCCTTCCCCCAATCCGCCCCACATGGAGTGGTCTTTCTCCACGTCACTTATGTCCCTGCTCAAGAGAAGA
ACTTTACGACAGCTCCAGCAATCTGTCACGATGGCAAAGCGCACTTTCCCAGGGAAGGCGTTTTCGTCAG
TAATGGCACGCATTGGTTTGTGACCCAAAGGAATTTCTATGAACCCCAAATCATAACCACTGACAATACA
TTTGTCTCAGGCAACTGTGATGTGGTCATTGGGATCGTGAACAACACGGTATATGATCCCCTGCAACCCG
AGTTGGATAGCTTCAAAGAGGAATTGGATAAATACTTTAAGAATCATACTTCACCCGATGTTGATCTCGG
GGACATATCAGGAATAAATGCAAGTGTCGTCAACATTCAGAAAGAGATTGATCGCCTTAATGAGGTCGCC
AAGAACTTGAATGAATCTTTGATCGACTTGCAAGAACTGGGCAAATACGAACAATATATTAAATGGCCCT
GGTACATTTGGTTGGGCTTTATCGCCGGACTTATAGCTATCGTTATGGTCACAATTATGTTGTGCTGTAT
GACTAGCTGTTGTTCCTGCTTGAAAGGATGTTGCAGTTGCGGATCTTGTTGTAAATAAAGGATCCTCTAG
AAGTTGTCTCCTCCTGCACTGACTGACTGATACAATCGATTTCTGGATCCGCAGGCCTAATCAACCTCTG
GATTACAAAATTTGTGAAAGATTGACTGGTATTCTTAACTATGTTGCTCCTTTTACGCTATGTGGATACG
CTGCTTTAATGCCTTTGTATCATGCTATTGCTTCCCGTATGGCTTTCATTTTCTCCTCCTTGTATAAATC
CTGGTTGCTGTCTCTTTATGAGGAGTTGTGGCCCGTTGTCAGGCAACGTGGCGTGGTGTGCACTGTGTTT
GCTGACGCAACCCCCACTGGTTGGGGCATTGCCACCACCTGTCAGCTCCTTTCCGGGACTTTCGCTTTCC
CCCTCCCTATTGCCACGGCGGAACTCATCGCCGCCTGCCTTGCCCGCTGCTGGACAGGGGCTCGGCTGTT
GGGCACTGACAATTCCGTGGTGTTGTCGGGGAAGCTGACGTCCTTTCCATGGCTGCTCGCCTGTGTTGCC
ACCTGGATTCTGCGCGGGACGTCCTTCTGCTACGTCCCTTCGGCCCTCAATCCAGCGGACCTTCCTTCCC
GCGGCCTGCTGCCGGCTCTGCGGCCTCTTCCGCGTCTTCGCCTTCGCCCTCAGACGAGTCGGATCTCCCT
TTGGGCCGCCTCCCCGCCTGTCTAGCTTGACTGACTGAGATACAGCGTACCTTCAGCTCACAGACATGAT
AAGATACATTGATGAGTTTGGACAAACCACAACTAGAATGCAGTGAAAAAAATGCTTTATTTGTGAAATT
TGTGATGCTATTGCTTTATTTGTAACCATTATAAGCTGCAATAAACAAGTTAACAACAACAATTGCATTC
ATTTTATGTTTCAGGTTCAGGGGGAGGTGTGGGAGGTTTTTTAAAGCAAGTAAAACCTCTACAAATGTGG
TATTGGCCCATCTCTATCGGTATCGTAGCATAACCCCTTGGGGCCTCTAAACGGGTCTTGAGGGGTTTTT
TGTGCCCCTCGGGCCGGATTGCTATCTACCGGCATTGGCGCAGAAAAAAATGCCTGATGCGACGCTGCGC
GTCTTATACTCCCACATATGCCAGATTCAGCAACGGATACGGCTTCCCCAACTTGCCCACTTCCATACGT
GTCCTCCTTACCAGAAATTTATCCTTAAGGTCGTCAGCTATCCTGCAGGCGATCTCTCGATTTCGATCAA
GACATTCCTTTAATGGTCTTTTCTGGACACCACTAGGGGTCAGAAGTAGTTCATCAAACTTTCTTCCCTC
CCTAATCTCATTGGTTACCTTGGGCTATCGAAACTTAATTAAGCGATCTGCATCTCAATTAGTCAGCAAC
CATAGTCCCGCCCCTAACTCCGCCCATCCCGCCCCTAACTCCGCCCAGTTCCGCCCATTCTCCGCCCCAT
CGCTGACTAATTTTTTTTATTTATGCAGAGGCCGAGGCCGCCTCGGCCTCTGAGCTATTCCAGAAGTAGT
GAGGAGGCTTTTTTGGAGGCCTAGGCTTTTGCAAAGGAGGTAGCCAACATGATTGAACAAGATGGATTGC
ACGCAGGTTCTCCCGCCGCTTGGGTGGAGAGGCTATTCGGCTATGACTGGGCACAACAGACAATCGGCTG
CTCTGATGCCGCCGTGTTCCGGCTGTCAGCGCAGGGGCGCCCGGTTCTTTTTGTCAAGACCGACCTGTCC
GGTGCCCTGAATGAACTCCAGGACGAGGCAGCGCGGCTATCGTGGCTGGCCACGACGGGCGTTCCTTGCG
CAGCTGTGCTCGACGTTGTCACTGAAGCGGGAAGGGACTGGCTGCTATTGGGCGAAGTGCCGGGGCAGGA
TCTCCTGTCATCTCACCTTGCTCCTGCCGAGAAAGTATCCATCATGGCTGATGCAATGCGGCGGCTGCAT
ACGCTTGATCCGGCTACCTGCCCATTCGACCACCAAGCGAAACATCGCATCGAGCGAGCACGTACTCGGA
TGGAAGCCGGTCTTGTCGATCAGGATGATCTGGACGAAGAGCATCAGGGGCTCGCGCCAGCCGAACTGTT
CGCCAGGCTCAAGGCGCGGATGCCCGACGGCGAGGATCTCGTCGTGACCCACGGCGATGCCTGCTTGCCG
AATATCATGGTGGAAAATGGCCGCTTTTCTGGATTCATCGACTGTGGCCGGCTGGGTGTGGCGGACCGCT
ATCAGGACATAGCGTTGGCTACCCGTGATATTGCTGAAGAGCTTGGCGGCGAATGGGCTGACCGCTTCCT
CGTGCTTTACGGTATCGCCGCTCCCGATTCGCAGCGCATCGCCTTCTATCGCCTTCTTGACGAGTTCTTC
TAGTATGTAAGCCCTGTGCCTTCTAGTTGCCAGCCATCTGTTGTTTGCCCCTCCCCCGTGCCTTCCTTGA
CCCTGGAAGGTGCCACTCCCACTGTCCTTTCCTAATAAAATGAGGAAATTGCATCGCATTGTCTGAGTAG
GTGTCATTCTATTCTGGGGGGTGGGGTGGGGCAGGACAGCAAGGGGGAGGATTGGGAAGACAATAGCAGG
CATGCTGGGGATGCGGTGGGCTCTATGGTTAATTAACCAGTCAAGTCAGCTACTTGGCGAGATCGACTTG
TCTGGGTTTCGACTACGCTCAGAATTGCGTCAGTCAAGTTCGATCTGGTCCTTGCTATTGCACCCGTTCT
CCGATTACGAGTTTCATTTAAATCATGTGAGCAAAAGGCCAGCAAAAGGCCAGGAACCGTAAAAAGGCCG
CGTTGCTGGCGTTTTTCCATAGGCTCCGCCCCCCTGACGAGCATCACAAAAATCGACGCTCAAGTCAGAG
GTGGCGAAACCCGACAGGACTATAAAGATACCAGGCGTTTCCCCCTGGAAGCTCCCTCGTGCGCTCTCCT
GTTCCGACCCTGCCGCTTACCGGATACCTGTCCGCCTTTCTCCCTTCGGGAAGCGTGGCGCTTTCTCATA
GCTCACGCTGTAGGTATCTCAGTTCGGTGTAGGTCGTTCGCTCCAAGCTGGGCTGTGTGCACGAACCCCC
CGTTCAGCCCGACCGCTGCGCCTTATCCGGTAACTATCGTCTTGAGTCCAACCCGGTAAGACACGACTTA
TCGCCACTGGCAGCAGCCACTGGTAACAGGATTAGCAGAGCGAGGTATGTAGGCGGTGCTACAGAGTTCT
TGAAGTGGTGGCCTAACTACGGCTACACTAGAAGAACAGTATTTGGTATCTGCGCTCTGCTGAAGCCAGT
TACCTTCGGAAAAAGAGTTGGTAGCTCTTGATCCGGCAAACAAACCACCGCTGGTAGCGGTGGTTTTTTT
GTTTGCAAGCAGCAGATTACGCGCAGAAAAAAAGGATCTCAAGAAGATCCTTTGATCTTTTCTACGGGGT
CTGACGCTCAGTGGAACGAAAACTCACGTTAAGGGATTTTGGTCATGAGATTATCAAAAAGGATCTTCAC
CTAGATCCTTTTAAATTAAAAATGAAGTTTTAAATCAATCTAAAGTATATATGAGTAAACTTGGTCTGAC
AGTTACCAATGCTTAATCAGTGAGGCACCTATCTCAGCGATCTGTCTATTTCGTTCATCCATAGTTGCAT
TTAAATTTCCGAACTCTCCAAGGCCCTCGTCGGAAAATCTTCAAACCTTTCGTCCGATCCATCTTGCAGG
CTACCTCTCGAACGAACTATCGCAAGTCTCTTGGCCGGCCTTGCGCCTTGGCTATTGCTTGGCAGCGCCT
ATCGCCAGGTATTACTCCAATCCCGAATATCCGAGATCGGGATCACCCGAGAGAAGTTCAACCTACATCC
TCAATCCCGATCTATCCGAGATCCGAGGAATATCGAAATCGGGGCGCGCCTGGTGTACCGAGAACGATCC
TCTCAGTGCGAGTCTCGACGATCCATATCGTTGCTTGGCAGTCAGCCAGTCGGAATCCAGCTTGGGACCC
AGGAAGTCCAATCGTCAGATATTGTACTCAAGCCTGGTCACGGCAGCGTACCGATCTGTTTAAACCTAGA
TATTGATAGTCTGATCGGTCAACGTATAATCGAGTCCTAGCTTTTGCAAACATCTATCAAGAGACAGGAT
CAGCAGGAGGCTTTCGCATGAGTATTCAACATTTCCGTGTCGCCCTTATTCCCTTTTTTGCGGCATTTTG
CCTTCCTGTTTTTGCTCACCCAGAAACGCTGGTGAAAGTAAAAGATGCTGAAGATCAGTTGGGTGCGCGA
GTGGGTTACATCGAACTGGATCTCAACAGCGGTAAGATCCTTGAGAGTTTTCGCCCCGAAGAACGCTTTC
CAATGATGAGCACTTTTAAAGTTCTGCTATGTGGCGCGGTATTATCCCGTATTGACGCCGGGCAAGAGCA
ACTCGGTCGCCGCATACACTATTCTCAGAATGACTTGGTTGAGTATTCACCAGTCACAGAAAAGCATCTT
ACGGATGGCATGACAGTAAGAGAATTATGCAGTGCTGCCATAACCATGAGTGATAACACTGCGGCCAACT
TACTTCTGACAACGATTGGAGGACCGAAGGAGCTAACCGCTTTTTTGCACAACATGGGGGATCATGTAAC
TCGCCTTGATCGTTGGGAACCGGAGCTGAATGAAGCCATACCAAACGACGAGCGTGACACCACGATGCCT
GTAGCAATGGCAACAACCTTGCGTAAACTATTAACTGGCGAACTACTTACTCTAGCTTCCCGGCAACAGT
TGATAGACTGGATGGAGGCGGATAAAGTTGCAGGACCACTTCTGCGCTCGGCCCTTCCGGCTGGCTGGTT
TATTGCTGATAAATCTGGAGCCGGTGAGCGTGGGTCTCGCGGTATCATTGCAGCACTGGGGCCAGATGGT
AAGCCCTCCCGTATCGTAGTTATCTACACGACGGGGAGTCAGGCAACTATGGATGAACGAAATAGACAGA
TCGCTGAGATAGGTGCCTCACTGATTAAGCATTGGTAACCGATTCTAGGTGCATTGGCGCAGAAAAAAAT
GCCTGATGCGACGCTGCGCGTCTTATACTCCCACATATGCCAGATTCAGCAACGGATACGGCTTCCCCAA
CTTGCCCACTTCCATACGTGTCCTCCTTACCAGAAATTTATCCTTAAGATCCCGAATCGTTTAAACTCGA
CTCTGGCTCTATCGAATCTCCGTCGTTTCGAGCTTACGCGAACAGCCGTGGCGCTCATTTGCTCGTCGGG
CATCGAATCTCGTCAGCTATCGTCAGCTTACCTTTTTGGCAGCGATCGCGGCTCCCGACATCTTGGACCA
TTAGCTCCACAGGTATCTTCTTCCCTCTAGTGGTCATAACAGCAGCTTCAGCTACCTCTCAATTCAAAAA
ACCCCTCAAGACCCGTTTAGAGGCCCCAAGGGGTTATGCTATCAATCGTTGCGTTACACACACAAAAAAC
CAACACACATCCATCTTCGATGGATAGCGATTTTATTATCTAACTGCTGATCGAGTGTAGCCAGATCTAG
TAATCAATTACGGGGTCATTAGTTCATAGCCCATATATGGAGTTCCGCGTTACATAACTTACGGTAAATG
GCCCGCCTGGCTGACCGCCCAACGACCCCCGCCCATTGACGTCAATAATGACGTATGTTCCCATAGTAAC
GCCAATAGGGACTTTCCATTGACGTCAATGGGTGGAGTATTTACGGTAAACTGCCCACTTGGCAGTACAT
CAAGTGTATCATATGCCAAGTACGCCCCCTATTGACGTCAATGACGGTAAATGGCCCGCCTGGCATTATG
CCCAGTACATGACCTTATGGGACTTTCCTACTTGGCAGTACATCTACGTATTAGTCATCGCTATTACCAT
GCTGATGCGGTTTTGGCAGTACATCAATGGGCGTGGATAGCGGTTTGACTCACGGGGATTTCCAAGTCTC
CACCCCATTGACGTCAATGGGAGTTTGTTTTGGCACCAAAATCAACGGGACTTTCCAAAATGTCGTAACA
ACTCCGCCCCATTGACGCAAATGGGCGGTAGGCGTGTACGGTGGGAGGTCTATATAAGCAGAGCTGGTTT
AGTGAACCGTCAGATCGCCTGGAGACGCCATCCACGCTGTTTTGACCTCCATAGAAGACACCGGGACCGA
TCCAGCCTCCCCTCGAAGCTTACATGTGGTACCGAGCTCGGATCCTGAGAACTTCAGGGTGAGTCTATGG
GACCCTTGATGTTTTCTTTCCCCTTCTTTTCTATGGTTAAGTTCATGTCATAGGAAGGGGAGAAGTAACA
GGGTACACATATTGACCAAATCAGGGTAATTTTGCATTTGTAATTTTAAAAAATGCTTTCTTCTTTTAAT
ATACTTTTTTGTTTATCTTATTTCTAATACTTTCCCTAATCTCTTTCTTTCAGGGCAATAATGATACAAT
GTATCATGCCTCTTTGCACCATTCTAAAGAATAACAGTGATAATTTCTGGGTTAAGGCAATAGCAATATT
TCTGCATATAAATATTTCTGCATATAAATTGTAACTGATGTAAGAGGTTTCATATTGCTAATAGCAGCTA
CAATCCAGCTACCATTCTGCTTTTATTTTATGGTTGGGATAAGGCTGGATTATTCTGAGTCCAAGCTAGG
CCCTTTTGCTAATCATGTTCATACCTCTTATCTTCCTCCCACAGCTCCTGGGCAACGTGCTGGTCTGTGT
GCTGGCCCATCACTTTGGCAAAGGCGGCCGCC
Features (pLannotate 1.2.2; 21 found; start..end, strand, type, name):
      1..3765    +  CDS            S: SPIKE_SARS2 - Experimental evidence at protein level: Swiss-Prot protein existence level 1. [Spike glycoprotein]: May down-regulate host tetherin (BST2) by lysosomal degradation, thereby counteracting its antiviral activity. From Severe acute respiratory syndrome coronavirus 2 (2019-nCoV) (SARS-CoV-2).
   3839..4427    +  misc_feature   WPRE: woodchuck hepatitis virus posttranscriptional regulatory element
   4480..4601    -  polyA_signal   SV40 poly(A) signal: SV40 polyadenylation signal
   4624..4693    -  CDS            large T antigen (fragment): large T antigen from SV40 (simian virus 40)
   4716..4762    +  terminator     T7 terminator: transcription terminator for bacteriophage T7 RNA polymerase
   4792..4928    +  terminator     rrnG terminator: transcription terminator from the E. coli ribosomal RNA rrnG operon (Albrechtsen et al., 1991)
   4973..5044    +  misc_feature   3' β-globin insulator: insulator downstream of the human β-globin locus (Farrell et al., 2002)
   5089..5285    +  promoter       SV40 promoter: SV40 early promoter
   5299..6090    +  CDS            neo: KKA2_KLEPN - Also known as kan, nptII. Experimental evidence at protein level: Swiss-Prot protein existence level 1. Resistance to kanamycin, neomycin, paromomycin, ribostamycin, butirosin and gentamicin B. From Klebsiella pneumoniae.
   6104..6328    +  polyA_signal   bGH poly(A) signal: bovine growth hormone polyadenylation signal
   6524..7112    -  rep_origin     ori: high-copy-number ColE1/pMB1/pBR322/pUC origin of replication
   7284..7348    -  CDS            bla(M) (fragment): β-lactamase lacking the signal sequence; bla(M); allows cytosolic expression of β-lactamase
   7858..8718    +  CDS            AmpR: β-lactamase; bla; confers resistance to ampicillin, carbenicillin, and related antibiotics
   8731..8867    +  terminator     rrnG terminator: transcription terminator from the E. coli ribosomal RNA rrnG operon (Albrechtsen et al., 1991)
   9019..9090    +  misc_feature   5' β-globin insulator: insulator upstream of the human β-globin locus (Farrell et al., 2002)
   9095..9141    -  terminator     T7 terminator: transcription terminator for bacteriophage T7 RNA polymerase
   9159..9207    -  polyA_signal   poly(A) signal: synthetic polyadenylation signal
   9288..9591    +  enhancer       CMV enhancer: human cytomegalovirus immediate early enhancer
   9664..9681    -  promoter       CMV promoter (fragment): human cytomegalovirus (CMV) immediate early promoter
   9744..9795    +  promoter       CMVd2 promoter: truncated human cytomegalovirus (CMV) immediate early promoter that yields moderately reduced expression relative to the full-length promoter
   9929..10404   +  intron         β-globin intron: internally truncated intron from human β-globin
