[The description below was written by a language model from this plasmid's Addgene catalogue record and pLannotate feature annotations shown in this document.]
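Description:
pTwist-SARS-CoV-2 Spike-deltaC18 E484A (GCA) is a mammalian expression plasmid built on the Twist pTwist-CMV-BetaGlobin-WPRE-Neo backbone. It encodes the SARS-CoV-2 spike glycoprotein carrying the E484A substitution, and the "GCA" in the name presumably denotes the alanine codon used. The name also indicates a deletion of the 18 C-terminal residues of spike, a truncation commonly used to improve incorporation of spike into pseudotyped particles. The annotated spike coding sequence of 3,765 nt is consistent with a shortened open reading frame. In E. coli the roughly 10.5 kb plasmid is maintained at high copy through a ColE1/pUC-type origin and selected with ampicillin via the AmpR β-lactamase gene.

The catalogue entry lists the promoter as CAG. However, the feature table of the full sequence shows a CMV enhancer with CMV promoter elements followed by a truncated human β-globin intron, which matches the backbone name rather than a classical CAG arrangement. Downstream of spike, a WPRE enhances transcript stability and expression, and an SV40 polyadenylation signal is annotated after it, although on the opposite strand. The expression unit is flanked by β-globin insulator elements and by bacterial and T7 terminators, which help isolate it from neighbouring transcription. A separate cassette with the SV40 early promoter, the neo gene and a bGH poly(A) signal provides G418 selection in mammalian cells.

The stated purpose is production of pseudovirus bearing the E484A spike. In this use the plasmid would supply the envelope protein in trans during transfection of producer cells. The associated study concerns SARS-CoV-2 escape from vaccine-induced antibodies, which suggests use in neutralisation assays that test the effect of this single receptor-binding-domain mutation.
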