Addgene plasmid #212471: pTwist-SARS-CoV-2 Spike-deltaC18 E484A (GCA)
Purpose: Encodes SARS-CoV-2 spike E484A for pseudovirus production
Depositing lab: Alejandro Balazs. Depositing organization: Massachusetts General Hospital. Publication: Ongoing evolution of SARS-CoV-2 drives escape from mRNA vaccine-induced humoral immunity. Roederer AL, Cao Y, Denis KS, Sheehan ML, Li CJ, Lam EC, Gregory DJ, Poznansky MC, Iafrate AJ, Canaday DH, Gravenstein S, Garcia-Beltran WF, Balazs AB. medRxiv [Preprint]. 2024 Mar 7:2024.03.05.24303815. doi: 10.1101/2024.03.05.24303815. PubMed 38496628.
Backbone
  Vector backbone: pTwist-CMV-BetaGlobin-WPRE-Neo
  Backbone manufacturer: Twist
  Vector type: Mammalian Expression
Growth in bacteria
  Bacterial resistance: Ampicillin, 100 μg/mL
  Growth temperature: 37°C
  Growth strain: DH5alpha
  Copy number: High Copy
Gene/Insert
  Gene/Insert name: SARS-CoV-2 Spike E484A
  Species: Severe acute respiratory syndrome coronavirus 2
  Mutation: E484A
  Entrez Gene: S (a.k.a. GU280_gp02, spike glycoprotein)
  Promoter: CAG
  Cloning method: Ligation Independent Cloning
Terms and licenses: Academic/Nonprofit Terms; Industry Terms: Not Available to Industry
Depositor comments: Please visit https://www.medrxiv.org/content/10.1101/2024.03.05.24303815v1 for medRxiv preprint.
How to cite: pTwist-SARS-CoV-2 Spike-deltaC18 E484A (GCA) was a gift from Alejandro Balazs (Addgene plasmid # 212471 ; http://n2t.net/addgene:212471 ; RRID:Addgene_212471)
